Addgene plasmid #132116: pDONR221_SLC27A3
Purpose: Gateway entry clone with codon-optimized ORF sequence for subcloning into custom expression vectors
Depositing lab: RESOLUTE Consortium & Giulio Superti-Furga. Depositing organization: CeMM Research Center for Molecular Medicine. Publication: The RESOLUTE consortium: unlocking SLC transporters for drug discovery. Superti-Furga G, Lackner D, Wiedmer T, Ingles-Prieto A, Barbosa B, Girardi E, Goldmann U, Gurtl B, Klavins K, Klimek C, Lindinger S, Lineiro-Retes E, Muller AC, Onstein S, Redinger G, Reil D, Sedlyarov V, Wolf G, Crawford M, Everley R, ... Steppan CM. Nat Rev Drug Discov. 2020 Jul;19(7):429-430. doi: 10.1038/d41573-020-00056-6. PubMed 32265506.
Backbone
  Vector backbone: pDONR221
  Backbone manufacturer: Thermo Fisher Scientific
  Backbone size w/o insert (bp): 2550
  Vector type: Mammalian Expression
Growth in bacteria
  Bacterial resistance: Kanamycin, 50 μg/mL
  Growth temperature: 37°C
  Growth strain: Stbl3
  Copy number: High Copy
Gene/Insert
  Gene/Insert name: SLC27A3 (alt name: FATP3, MGC4365, ACSVL3)
  Species: H. sapiens (human)
  Insert size (bp): 2190
  Entrez Gene: SLC27A3 (a.k.a. FATP3, ACSVL3, VLCS-3, MGC4365)
  Cloning method: Gateway Cloning
  Sequencing primers: 5′ M13-fwd; 3′ M13-rev
Terms and licenses: Academic/Nonprofit Terms; Industry Terms
Depositor comments: For more information on the full Resolute plasmid collection, please see www.addgene.org/depositor-collections/re-solute/. Please provide your feedback on this plasmid to the RESOLUTE consortium by filling out their RESOLUTE repository feedback form: https://forms.office.com/Pages/ResponsePage.aspx?id=0e05yklzmkS7rjFGQL4N7z4feCLQvEJAmVcOCM_u885UN1JJRko0Ukg4TVQwNTZLOUxPQVJWT1NHUCQlQCN0PWcu
How to cite: pDONR221_SLC27A3 was a gift from RESOLUTE Consortium & Giulio Superti-Furga (Addgene plasmid # 132116 ; http://n2t.net/addgene:132116 ; RRID:Addgene_132116)
