[The description below was written by a language model from this plasmid's Addgene catalogue record and pLannotate feature annotations shown in this document.]
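Description:
pDONR221_SLC27A3 is a Gateway entry clone built on the pDONR221 backbone, carrying a codon-optimized open reading frame for human SLC27A3 (also known as FATP3 or ACSVL3), a member of the solute carrier 27 family. The sequenced plasmid is about 4.7 kb. It is maintained in E. coli at high copy through a ColE1/pUC-type origin of replication and is selected with kanamycin via an aminoglycoside phosphotransferase (KanR) gene. Although the catalogue lists the vector type as mammalian expression, the feature table shows no eukaryotic promoter or polyadenylation signal around the insert. The plasmid itself therefore serves as a donor of the ORF rather than as an expression construct.

The SLC27A3 coding sequence lies between attL1 and attL2, the recombination sites recognised in the Gateway LR reaction. This allows the ORF to be moved directionally into any attR-containing destination vector, which supplies the chosen promoter, tags or selection markers. The annotated SLC27A3 match begins somewhat downstream of attL1 and spans slightly less than the stated 2190 bp insert size, which may reflect only partial matching of the ORF to the reference protein. The record does not say whether a stop codon is present. Upstream of attL1, the rrnB T1 and T2 terminators insulate the cassette from read-through transcription in bacteria. A T7 promoter sits just beyond attL2, and M13 forward and reverse primer sites are used to sequence the insert. The short lacI and lacZα fragments are backbone remnants with no functional role. The plasmid belongs to a consortium collection of SLC transporter clones intended for subcloning into custom expression vectors for transporter research and drug discovery.
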