Features (pLannotate 1.2.2; 10 found; start..end, strand, type, name):
    121..213     +  CDS            lacI (fragment): lac repressor; lacI; The lac repressor binds to the lac operator to inhibit transcription in E. coli. This inhibition can be relieved by adding lactose or isopropyl-β-D-thiogalactopyranoside (IPTG).
    268..295     -  terminator     rrnB T2 terminator: transcription terminator T2 from the E. coli rrnB gene
    427..470     +  terminator     rrnB T1 terminator: Escherichia coli rrnB; transcription terminator T1 from the E. coli rrnB gene
    517..553     -  CDS            lacZα (fragment): LacZα fragment of β-galactosidase; lacZ fragment
    569..668     +  protein_bind   attL1: mutant version of attL; recombination site for the Gateway® LR reaction LR Clonase™
    815..2863    +  CDS            SLC27A3: S27A3_HUMAN - Also known as ACSVL3 From Homo sapiens (Human).
   2865..2964    -  protein_bind   attL2: mutant version of attL; recombination site for the Gateway® LR reaction LR Clonase™
   2982..3000    -  promoter       T7 promoter: promoter for bacteriophage T7 RNA polymerase
   3134..3943    +  CDS            KanR: aminoglycoside phosphotransferase; aph(3')-Ia; confers resistance to kanamycin in bacteria or G418 (Geneticin®) in eukaryotes
   4090..4678    +  rep_origin     ori: high-copy-number ColE1/pMB1/pBR322/pUC origin of replication
>Addgene plasmid #132116 | pDONR221_SLC27A3 | addgene full sequence | sequence record 265752 | Addgene NGS Result
CTTTCCTGCGTTATCCCCTGATTCTGTGGATAACCGTATTACCGCCTTTGAGTGAGCTGATACCGCTCGC
CGCAGCCGAACGACCGAGCGCAGCGAGTCAGTGAGCGAGGAAGCGGAAGAGCGCCCAATACGCAAACCGC
CTCTCCCCGCGCGTTGGCCGATTCATTAATGCAGCTGGCACGACAGGTTTCCCGACTGGAAAGCGGGCAG
TGAGCGCAACGCAATTAATACGCGTACCGCTAGCCAGGAAGAGTTTGTAGAAACGCAAAAAGGCCATCCG
TCAGGATGGCCTTCTGCTTAGTTTGATGCCTGGCAGTTTATGGCGGGCGTCCTGCCCGCCACCCTCCGGG
CCGTTGCTTCACAACGTTCAAATCCGCTCCCGGCGGATTTGTCCTACTCAGGAGAGCGTTCACCGACAAA
CAACAGATAAAACGAAAGGCCCAGTCTTCCGACTGAGCCTTTCGTTTTATTTGATGCCTGGCAGTTCCCT
ACTCTCGCGTTAACGCTAGCATGGATGTTTTCCCAGTCACGACGTTGTAAAACGACGGCCAGTCTTAAGC
TCGGGCCCCAAATAATGATTTTATTTTGACTGATAGTGACCTGTTCGTTGCAACACATTGATGAGCAATG
CTTTTTTATAATGCCAACTTTGTACAAAAAAGCAGGCTCCACCATGGGCGTGTGCCAGAGGACCAGGGCA
CCTTGGAAGGAGAAGTCTCAGCTGGAGAGGGCCGCCCTGGGCTTCCGCAAGGGAGGCTCTGGCATGTTTG
CCAGCGGCTGGAACCAGACAGTGCCAATCGAGGAGGCAGGATCCATGGCCGCCCTGCTGCTGCTGCCTCT
GCTGCTGCTGCTGCCACTGCTGCTGCTGAAGCTGCACCTGTGGCCACAGCTGAGGTGGCTGCCTGCAGAT
CTGGCCTTCGCCGTGCGGGCCCTGTGCTGTAAGAGAGCCCTGAGGGCAAGAGCCCTGGCAGCAGCAGCAG
CCGACCCAGAGGGCCCCGAGGGCGGCTGTAGCCTGGCCTGGCGGCTGGCCGAGCTGGCCCAGCAGAGAGC
CGCCCACACCTTCCTGATCCACGGCTCCCGGAGATTTTCTTACAGCGAGGCAGAGAGGGAGTCTAATAGG
GCAGCAAGAGCCTTCCTGAGAGCCCTGGGCTGGGATTGGGGCCCCGACGGCGGCGATAGCGGCGAGGGCT
CCGCCGGCGAGGGCGAGAGGGCCGCCCCTGGCGCCGGCGATGCCGCCGCCGGCAGCGGCGCCGAGTTTGC
CGGCGGCGACGGAGCAGCAAGGGGAGGAGGAGCAGCAGCCCCTCTGTCCCCAGGCGCCACCGTGGCCCTG
CTGCTGCCAGCAGGACCTGAGTTCCTGTGGCTGTGGTTTGGACTGGCAAAGGCAGGACTGAGGACCGCCT
TCGTGCCAACAGCCCTGAGGAGGGGCCCTCTGCTGCACTGCCTGCGGTCTTGTGGAGCAAGAGCCCTGGT
GCTGGCACCAGAGTTTCTGGAGAGCCTGGAGCCAGACCTGCCCGCCCTGCGCGCCATGGGCCTGCACCTG
TGGGCAGCAGGACCAGGAACCCACCCTGCAGGCATCTCCGATCTGCTGGCAGAGGTGTCTGCCGAGGTGG
ACGGACCAGTGCCTGGATACCTGAGCTCCCCACAGTCTATCACCGATACATGCCTGTATATCTTCACAAG
CGGAACCACAGGACTGCCAAAGGCAGCAAGAATCAGCCACCTGAAGATCCTGCAGTGCCAGGGCTTTTAT
CAGCTGTGCGGCGTGCACCAGGAGGACGTGATCTACCTGGCCCTGCCTCTGTATCACATGTCCGGCTCTC
TGCTGGGCATCGTGGGCTGTATGGGCATCGGCGCCACCGTGGTGCTGAAGAGCAAGTTCTCCGCCGGCCA
GTTTTGGGAGGATTGCCAGCAGCACAGGGTGACAGTGTTCCAGTACATCGGCGAGCTGTGCCGCTATCTG
GTGAACCAGCCACCTAGCAAGGCAGAGAGGGGACACAAGGTGCGCCTGGCAGTGGGATCCGGACTGAGGC
CAGACACCTGGGAGCGGTTCGTGCGGCGGTTCGGACCACTGCAGGTGCTGGAGACCTACGGCCTGACAGA
GGGCAACGTGGCCACCATCAATTATACAGGACAGAGGGGAGCAGTGGGAAGAGCAAGCTGGCTGTACAAG
CACATCTTCCCCTTTTCCCTGATCCGGTATGATGTGACCACAGGCGAGCCAATCAGAGACCCACAGGGAC
ACTGCATGGCCACCTCCCCTGGAGAGCCAGGACTGCTGGTGGCACCAGTGTCTCAGCAGAGCCCCTTCCT
GGGATACGCAGGAGGACCTGAGCTGGCCCAGGGCAAGCTGCTGAAGGACGTGTTTCGGCCAGGCGACGTG
TTCTTCAATACAGGCGACCTGCTGGTGTGCGACGATCAGGGCTTCCTGAGGTTTCACGACCGCACCGGCG
ATACATTCAGATGGAAGGGCGAGAACGTGGCCACCACAGAGGTGGCCGAGGTGTTCGAGGCCCTGGATTT
TCTGCAGGAGGTGAACGTGTACGGCGTGACCGTGCCAGGACACGAGGGAAGGGCAGGCATGGCCGCCCTG
GTGCTGCGCCCACCCCACGCCCTGGACCTGATGCAGCTGTACACACACGTGTCCGAGAACCTGCCTCCAT
ATGCCAGGCCTCGCTTTCTGCGGCTGCAGGAGTCTCTGGCCACCACAGAGACCTTCAAGCAGCAGAAGGT
GAGAATGGCCAATGAGGGCTTTGACCCTTCCACACTGTCTGATCCACTGTACGTGCTGGACCAGGCAGTG
GGAGCATACCTGCCACTGACCACAGCAAGGTATAGCGCCCTGCTGGCCGGCAACCTGCGCATCGACCCAG
CTTTCTTGTACAAAGTTGGCATTATAAGAAAGCATTGCTTATCAATTTGTTGCAACGAACAGGTCACTAT
CAGTCAAAATAAAATCATTATTTGCCATCCAGCTGATATCCCCTATAGTGAGTCGTATTACATGGTCATA
GCTGTTTCCTGGCAGCTCTGGCCCGTGTCTCAAAATCTCTGATGTTACATTGCACAAGATAAAAATATAT
CATCATGAACAATAAAACTGTCTGCTTACATAAACAGTAATACAAGGGGTGTTATGAGCCATATTCAACG
GGAAACGTCGAGGCCGCGATTAAATTCCAACATGGATGCTGATTTATATGGGTATAAATGGGCTCGCGAT
AATGTCGGGCAATCAGGTGCGACAATCTATCGCTTGTATGGGAAGCCCGATGCGCCAGAGTTGTTTCTGA
AACATGGCAAAGGTAGCGTTGCCAATGATGTTACAGATGAGATGGTCAGACTAAACTGGCTGACGGAATT
TATGCCTCTTCCGACCATCAAGCATTTTATCCGTACTCCTGATGATGCATGGTTACTCACCACTGCGATC
CCCGGAAAAACAGCATTCCAGGTATTAGAAGAATATCCTGATTCAGGTGAAAATATTGTTGATGCGCTGG
CAGTGTTCCTGCGCCGGTTGCATTCGATTCCTGTTTGTAATTGTCCTTTTAACAGCGATCGCGTATTTCG
TCTCGCTCAGGCGCAATCACGAATGAATAACGGTTTGGTTGATGCGAGTGATTTTGATGACGAGCGTAAT
GGCTGGCCTGTTGAACAAGTCTGGAAAGAAATGCATAAACTTTTGCCATTCTCACCGGATTCAGTCGTCA
CTCATGGTGATTTCTCACTTGATAACCTTATTTTTGACGAGGGGAAATTAATAGGTTGTATTGATGTTGG
ACGAGTCGGAATCGCAGACCGATACCAGGATCTTGCCATCCTATGGAACTGCCTCGGTGAGTTTTCTCCT
TCATTACAGAAACGGCTTTTTCAAAAATATGGTATTGATAATCCTGATATGAATAAATTGCAGTTTCATT
TGATGCTCGATGAGTTTTTCTAATCAGAATTGGTTAATTGGTTGTAACACTGGCAGAGCATTACGCTGAC
TTGACGGGACGGCGCAAGCTCATGACCAAAATCCCTTAACGTGAGTTACGCGTCGTTCCACTGAGCGTCA
GACCCCGTAGAAAAGATCAAAGGATCTTCTTGAGATCCTTTTTTTCTGCGCGTAATCTGCTGCTTGCAAA
CAAAAAAACCACCGCTACCAGCGGTGGTTTGTTTGCCGGATCAAGAGCTACCAACTCTTTTTCCGAAGGT
AACTGGCTTCAGCAGAGCGCAGATACCAAATACTGTTCTTCTAGTGTAGCCGTAGTTAGGCCACCACTTC
AAGAACTCTGTAGCACCGCCTACATACCTCGCTCTGCTAATCCTGTTACCAGTGGCTGCTGCCAGTGGCG
ATAAGTCGTGTCTTACCGGGTTGGACTCAAGACGATAGTTACCGGATAAGGCGCAGCGGTCGGGCTGAAC
GGGGGGTTCGTGCACACAGCCCAGCTTGGAGCGAACGACCTACACCGAACTGAGATACCTACAGCGTGAG
CTATGAGAAAGCGCCACGCTTCCCGAAGGGAGAAAGGCGGACAGGTATCCGGTAAGCGGCAGGGTCGGAA
CAGGAGAGCGCACGAGGGAGCTTCCAGGGGGAAACGCCTGGTATCTTTATAGTCCTGTCGGGTTTCGCCA
CCTCTGACTTGAGCGTCGATTTTTGTGATGCTCGTCAGGGGGGCGGAGCCTATGGAAAAACGCCAGCAAC
GCGGCCTTTTTACGGTTCCTGGCCTTTTGCTGGCCTTTTGCTCACATGTT
