>Addgene plasmid #132116 | pDONR221_SLC27A3 | depositor partial sequence | sequence record 253632 | Codon-optimized ORF of SLC27A3
ATGGGCGTGTGCCAGAGGACCAGGGCACCTTGGAAGGAGAAGTCTCAGCTGGAGAGGGCCGCCCTGGGCT
TCCGCAAGGGAGGCTCTGGCATGTTTGCCAGCGGCTGGAACCAGACAGTGCCAATCGAGGAGGCAGGATC
CATGGCCGCCCTGCTGCTGCTGCCTCTGCTGCTGCTGCTGCCACTGCTGCTGCTGAAGCTGCACCTGTGG
CCACAGCTGAGGTGGCTGCCTGCAGATCTGGCCTTCGCCGTGCGGGCCCTGTGCTGTAAGAGAGCCCTGA
GGGCAAGAGCCCTGGCAGCAGCAGCAGCCGACCCAGAGGGCCCCGAGGGCGGCTGTAGCCTGGCCTGGCG
GCTGGCCGAGCTGGCCCAGCAGAGAGCCGCCCACACCTTCCTGATCCACGGCTCCCGGAGATTTTCTTAC
AGCGAGGCAGAGAGGGAGTCTAATAGGGCAGCAAGAGCCTTCCTGAGAGCCCTGGGCTGGGATTGGGGCC
CCGACGGCGGCGATAGCGGCGAGGGCTCCGCCGGCGAGGGCGAGAGGGCCGCCCCTGGCGCCGGCGATGC
CGCCGCCGGCAGCGGCGCCGAGTTTGCCGGCGGCGACGGAGCAGCAAGGGGAGGAGGAGCAGCAGCCCCT
CTGTCCCCAGGCGCCACCGTGGCCCTGCTGCTGCCAGCAGGACCTGAGTTCCTGTGGCTGTGGTTTGGAC
TGGCAAAGGCAGGACTGAGGACCGCCTTCGTGCCAACAGCCCTGAGGAGGGGCCCTCTGCTGCACTGCCT
GCGGTCTTGTGGAGCAAGAGCCCTGGTGCTGGCACCAGAGTTTCTGGAGAGCCTGGAGCCAGACCTGCCC
GCCCTGCGCGCCATGGGCCTGCACCTGTGGGCAGCAGGACCAGGAACCCACCCTGCAGGCATCTCCGATC
TGCTGGCAGAGGTGTCTGCCGAGGTGGACGGACCAGTGCCTGGATACCTGAGCTCCCCACAGTCTATCAC
CGATACATGCCTGTATATCTTCACAAGCGGAACCACAGGACTGCCAAAGGCAGCAAGAATCAGCCACCTG
AAGATCCTGCAGTGCCAGGGCTTTTATCAGCTGTGCGGCGTGCACCAGGAGGACGTGATCTACCTGGCCC
TGCCTCTGTATCACATGTCCGGCTCTCTGCTGGGCATCGTGGGCTGTATGGGCATCGGCGCCACCGTGGT
GCTGAAGAGCAAGTTCTCCGCCGGCCAGTTTTGGGAGGATTGCCAGCAGCACAGGGTGACAGTGTTCCAG
TACATCGGCGAGCTGTGCCGCTATCTGGTGAACCAGCCACCTAGCAAGGCAGAGAGGGGACACAAGGTGC
GCCTGGCAGTGGGATCCGGACTGAGGCCAGACACCTGGGAGCGGTTCGTGCGGCGGTTCGGACCACTGCA
GGTGCTGGAGACCTACGGCCTGACAGAGGGCAACGTGGCCACCATCAATTATACAGGACAGAGGGGAGCA
GTGGGAAGAGCAAGCTGGCTGTACAAGCACATCTTCCCCTTTTCCCTGATCCGGTATGATGTGACCACAG
GCGAGCCAATCAGAGACCCACAGGGACACTGCATGGCCACCTCCCCTGGAGAGCCAGGACTGCTGGTGGC
ACCAGTGTCTCAGCAGAGCCCCTTCCTGGGATACGCAGGAGGACCTGAGCTGGCCCAGGGCAAGCTGCTG
AAGGACGTGTTTCGGCCAGGCGACGTGTTCTTCAATACAGGCGACCTGCTGGTGTGCGACGATCAGGGCT
TCCTGAGGTTTCACGACCGCACCGGCGATACATTCAGATGGAAGGGCGAGAACGTGGCCACCACAGAGGT
GGCCGAGGTGTTCGAGGCCCTGGATTTTCTGCAGGAGGTGAACGTGTACGGCGTGACCGTGCCAGGACAC
GAGGGAAGGGCAGGCATGGCCGCCCTGGTGCTGCGCCCACCCCACGCCCTGGACCTGATGCAGCTGTACA
CACACGTGTCCGAGAACCTGCCTCCATATGCCAGGCCTCGCTTTCTGCGGCTGCAGGAGTCTCTGGCCAC
CACAGAGACCTTCAAGCAGCAGAAGGTGAGAATGGCCAATGAGGGCTTTGACCCTTCCACACTGTCTGAT
CCACTGTACGTGCTGGACCAGGCAGTGGGAGCATACCTGCCACTGACCACAGCAAGGTATAGCGCCCTGC
TGGCCGGCAACCTGCGCATC
